Addgene plasmid #165089: pET30a-SARS-CoV2-ORF8
Purpose: protein expression in E. coli
Depositing lab: Rick Tarleton. Depositing organization: University of Georgia. Publication: A flexible, pan-species, multi-antigen platform for the detection and monitoring of SARS-CoV-2-specific antibody responses. Shen H, Forgacs D, Chapla D, Moremen KW, Wells L, Hamer SA, Tompkins SM, Ross TM, Rouphael N, Edupuganti S, Collins MH, Tarleton RL. medRxiv [Preprint]. 2021 Jan 27:2021.01.20.21249279. doi: 10.1101/2021.01.20.21249279. PubMed 33532799.
Backbone
  Vector backbone: pET-30a(+)
  Vector type: Bacterial Expression
Growth in bacteria
  Bacterial resistance: Kanamycin, 50 μg/mL
  Growth temperature: 37°C
  Growth strain: DH5alpha
  Copy number: Low Copy
Gene/Insert
  Gene/Insert name: Severe acute respiratory syndrome coronavirus 2 ORF8
  Species: SARS-CoV2
  Entrez Gene: ORF8 (a.k.a. GU280_gp09)
  Cloning method: Ligation Independent Cloning
Terms and licenses: Academic/Nonprofit Terms; Industry Terms
How to cite: pET30a-SARS-CoV2-ORF8 was a gift from Rick Tarleton (Addgene plasmid # 165089 ; http://n2t.net/addgene:165089 ; RRID:Addgene_165089)
