[The description below was written by a language model from this plasmid's Addgene catalogue record and pLannotate feature annotations shown in this document.]
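Description:
pET30a-SARS-CoV2-ORF8 is a bacterial expression plasmid built on the pET-30a(+) backbone for producing the SARS-CoV-2 accessory protein ORF8 in E. coli. The 5,765 nt sequence carries a pBR322-type ColE1 origin together with the bom region and the rop gene, which holds the plasmid at the low copy number stated in the record. Selection is by kanamycin through an aph(3')-Ia resistance gene. An f1 origin is also present, allowing single-stranded DNA production with helper phage. The short tetracycline-resistance fragments, the partial AmpR promoter, the CAP site and the predicted E. coli ORF in the annotation appear to be pBR322-derived backbone remnants rather than functional parts.

The ORF8 coding sequence, inserted by ligation-independent cloning, sits downstream of a T7 promoter with an adjoining lac operator and the T7 gene 10 ribosome binding site, and is followed by the T7 terminator. The plasmid-borne lacI gene supplies lac repressor, so transcription stays off until IPTG is added in a host that provides T7 RNA polymerase; the cloning strain listed is used for propagation rather than expression. An S-tag lies upstream of the insert, and a short histidine tract annotated as a fragment of a His tag lies downstream. These could allow affinity purification and detection of the recombinant protein, although the table alone does not confirm that every tag is in frame. The small "SET1" hit before the terminator is probably backbone sequence rather than a deliberate solubility tag. The associated publication describes a multi-antigen platform for detecting SARS-CoV-2-specific antibody responses, which suggests that the purified ORF8 serves as a serological antigen.
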