Features (pLannotate 1.2.2; 20 found; start..end, strand, type, name):
     15..37      +  RBS            RBS: efficient ribosome binding site from bacteriophage T7 gene 10 (Olins and Rangwala, 1989)
     99..143     +  CDS            S-Tag: affinity and epitope tag derived from pancreatic ribonuclease A
    195..557     +  CDS            NS8_SARS2: Experimental evidence at protein level: Swiss-Prot protein existence level 1. Plays a role in modulating host immune response (PubMed:31986261). Binds to IL17RA receptor, leading to IL17 pathway activation and an increased secretion of pro-inflammatory factors. Contributes to cytokine storm during COVID-19 infection. From Severe acute respiratory syndrome coronavirus 2 (2019-nCoV) (SARS-CoV-2).
    582..599     +  CDS            9xHis (fragment): 9xHis affinity tag
    609..658     +  CDS            SET1 (fragment): solubility-enhancement tag derived from T7 phage gene 10B
    666..713     +  terminator     T7 terminator: transcription terminator for bacteriophage T7 RNA polymerase
    750..1178    +  rep_origin     f1 ori (sequence partly withheld): f1 bacteriophage origin of replication; arrow indicates direction of (+) strand synthesis
   1231..1288    +  promoter       AmpR promoter (fragment): bla
   1297..2112    -  CDS            KanR: aminoglycoside phosphotransferase; aph(3')-Ia; confers resistance to kanamycin in bacteria or G418 (Geneticin®) in eukaryotes
   2234..2822    +  rep_origin     ori: high-copy-number ColE1/pMB1/pBR322/pUC origin of replication
   3008..3147    -  misc_feature   bom: basis of mobility region from pBR322
   3249..3440    -  CDS            rop: Rop protein, which maintains plasmids at low copy number; rop
   3457..3837    +  CDS            YPB1_ECOLX: Protein predicted: Swiss-Prot protein existence level 4. From Escherichia coli.
   3909..4200    -  CDS            TcR (fragment): tetracycline efflux protein; tet; confers resistance to tetracycline
   4215..4236    -  protein_bind   CAP binding site: CAP binding activates transcription in the presence of cAMP. E. coli catabolite activator protein
   4249..5331    -  CDS            lacI: lac repressor; lacI; The lac repressor binds to the lac operator to inhibit transcription in E. coli. This inhibition can be relieved by adding lactose or isopropyl-β-D-thiogalactopyranoside (IPTG).
   5332..5409    -  promoter       lacI promoter: lacI
   5417..5696    -  CDS            TcR (fragment): tetracycline efflux protein; tet; confers resistance to tetracycline
   5722..5740    +  promoter       T7 promoter: promoter for bacteriophage T7 RNA polymerase
   5741..5765    +  protein_bind   lac operator: The lac repressor binds to the lac operator to inhibit transcription in E. coli. This inhibition can be relieved by adding lactose or isopropyl-β-D-thiogalactopyranoside (IPTG). lac repressor encoded by lacI
>Addgene plasmid #165089 | pET30a-SARS-CoV2-ORF8 | addgene full sequence | sequence record 324329 | Addgene NGS Result
CCTCTAGAAATAATTTTGTTTAACTTTAAGAAGGAGATATACATATGCACCATCATCATCATCATTCTTC
TGGTCTGGTGCCACGCGGTTCTGGTATGAAAGAAACCGCTGCTGCTAAATTCGAACGCCAGCACATGGAC
AGCCCAGATCTGGGTACCGACGACGACGACAAGGCCATGGCTGATATCGGATCCATGAAGTTCCTGGTGT
TTCTGGGTATCATTACCACCGTTGCGGCGTTCCACCAGGAGTGCAGCCTGCAAAGCTGCACCCAGCACCA
ACCGTACGTGGTTGACGATCCGTGCCCGATCCACTTTTACAGCAAGTGGTATATTCGTGTGGGTGCGCGT
AAAAGCGCGCCGCTGATCGAGCTGTGCGTTGATGAAGCGGGTAGCAAGAGCCCGATTCAGTACATCGACA
TTGGCAACTATACCGTGAGCTGCCTGCCGTTCACCATCAACTGCCAAGAACCGAAACTGGGTAGCCTGGT
GGTTCGTTGCAGCTTCTACGAGGACTTTCTGGAATATCACGATGTTCGTGTGGTTCTGGACTTTATTTAA
AAGCTTGCGGCCGCACTCGAGCACCACCACCACCACCACTGAGATCCGGCTGCTAACAAAGCCCGAAAGG
AAGCTGAGTTGGCTGCTGCCACCGCTGAGCAATAACTAGCATAACCCCTTGGGGCCTCTAAACGGGTCTT
GAGGGGTTTTTTGCTGAAAGGAGGAACTATATCCGGATTGGCGAATGGG
[124 nt withheld, positions 750-873]
C
[91 nt withheld, positions 875-965]
A
[49 nt withheld, positions 967-1015]
CCTTTGACGTTGGAGTCCACGTTCTTT
[37 nt withheld, positions 1043-1079]
ACCCTATCTCGGTCTATTCTTTTGATTTATAAGGGATTTTGCCGATTTCGGCCTATTGGTTAAAAAATGA
GCTGATTTAACAAAAATTTAACGCGAATTTTAACAAAATATTAACGCTTACAATTTAGGTGGCACTTTTC
GGGGAAATGTGCGCGGAACCCCTATTTGTTTATTTTTCTAAATACATTCAAATATGTATCCGCTCATGAA
TTAATTCTTAGAAAAACTCATCGAGCATCAAATGAAACTGCAATTTATTCATATCAGGATTATCAATACC
ATATTTTTGAAAAAGCCGTTTCTGTAATGAAGGAGAAAACTCACCGAGGCAGTTCCATAGGATGGCAAGA
TCCTGGTATCGGTCTGCGATTCCGACTCGTCCAACATCAATACAACCTATTAATTTCCCCTCGTCAAAAA
TAAGGTTATCAAGTGAGAAATCACCATGAGTGACGACTGAATCCGGTGAGAATGGCAAAAGTTTATGCAT
TTCTTTCCAGACTTGTTCAACAGGCCAGCCATTACGCTCGTCATCAAAATCACTCGCATCAACCAAACCG
TTATTCATTCGTGATTGCGCCTGAGCGAGACGAAATACGCGATCGCTGTTAAAAGGACAATTACAAACAG
GAATCGAATGCAACCGGCGCAGGAACACTGCCAGCGCATCAACAATATTTTCACCTGAATCAGGATATTC
TTCTAATACCTGGAATGCTGTTTTCCCGGGGATCGCAGTGGTGAGTAACCATGCATCATCAGGAGTACGG
ATAAAATGCTTGATGGTCGGAAGAGGCATAAATTCCGTCAGCCAGTTTAGTCTGACCATCTCATCTGTAA
CATCATTGGCAACGCTACCTTTGCCATGTTTCAGAAACAACTCTGGCGCATCGGGCTTCCCATACAATCG
ATAGATTGTCGCACCTGATTGCCCGACATTATCGCGAGCCCATTTATACCCATATAAATCAGCATCCATG
TTGGAATTTAATCGCGGCCTAGAGCAAGACGTTTCCCGTTGAATATGGCTCATAACACCCCTTGTATTAC
TGTTTATGTAAGCAGACAGTTTTATTGTTCATGACCAAAATCCCTTAACGTGAGTTTTCGTTCCACTGAG
CGTCAGACCCCGTAGAAAAGATCAAAGGATCTTCTTGAGATCCTTTTTTTCTGCGCGTAATCTGCTGCTT
GCAAACAAAAAAACCACCGCTACCAGCGGTGGTTTGTTTGCCGGATCAAGAGCTACCAACTCTTTTTCCG
AAGGTAACTGGCTTCAGCAGAGCGCAGATACCAAATACTGTCCTTCTAGTGTAGCCGTAGTTAGGCCACC
ACTTCAAGAACTCTGTAGCACCGCCTACATACCTCGCTCTGCTAATCCTGTTACCAGTGGCTGCTGCCAG
TGGCGATAAGTCGTGTCTTACCGGGTTGGACTCAAGACGATAGTTACCGGATAAGGCGCAGCGGTCGGGC
TGAACGGGGGGTTCGTGCACACAGCCCAGCTTGGAGCGAACGACCTACACCGAACTGAGATACCTACAGC
GTGAGCTATGAGAAAGCGCCACGCTTCCCGAAGGGAGAAAGGCGGACAGGTATCCGGTAAGCGGCAGGGT
CGGAACAGGAGAGCGCACGAGGGAGCTTCCAGGGGGAAACGCCTGGTATCTTTATAGTCCTGTCGGGTTT
CGCCACCTCTGACTTGAGCGTCGATTTTTGTGATGCTCGTCAGGGGGGCGGAGCCTATGGAAAAACGCCA
GCAACGCGGCCTTTTTACGGTTCCTGGCCTTTTGCTGGCCTTTTGCTCACATGTTCTTTCCTGCGTTATC
CCCTGATTCTGTGGATAACCGTATTACCGCCTTTGAGTGAGCTGATACCGCTCGCCGCAGCCGAACGACC
GAGCGCAGCGAGTCAGTGAGCGAGGAAGCGGAAGAGCGCCTGATGCGGTATTTTCTCCTTACGCATCTGT
GCGGTATTTCACACCGCAATGGTGCACTCTCAGTACAATCTGCTCTGATGCCGCATAGTTAAGCCAGTAT
ACACTCCGCTATCGCTACGTGACTGGGTCATGGCTGCGCCCCGACACCCGCCAACACCCGCTGACGCGCC
CTGACGGGCTTGTCTGCTCCCGGCATCCGCTTACAGACAAGCTGTGACCGTCTCCGGGAGCTGCATGTGT
CAGAGGTTTTCACCGTCATCACCGAAACGCGCGAGGCAGCTGCGGTAAAGCTCATCAGCGTGGTCGTGAA
GCGATTCACAGATGTCTGCCTGTTCATCCGCGTCCAGCTCGTTGAGTTTCTCCAGAAGCGTTAATGTCTG
GCTTCTGATAAAGCGGGCCATGTTAAGGGCGGTTTTTTCCTGTTTGGTCACTGATGCCTCCGTGTAAGGG
GGATTTCTGTTCATGGGGGTAATGATACCGATGAAACGAGAGAGGATGCTCACGATACGGGTTACTGATG
ATGAACATGCCCGGTTACTGGAACGTTGTGAGGGTAAACAACTGGCGGTATGGATGCGGCGGGACCAGAG
AAAAATCACTCAGGGTCAATGCCAGCGCTTCGTTAATACAGATGTAGGTGTTCCACAGGGTAGCCAGCAG
CATCCTGCGATGCAGATCCGGAACATAATGGTGCAGGGCGCTGACTTCCGCGTTTCCAGACTTTACGAAA
CACGGAAACCGAAGACCATTCATGTTGTTGCTCAGGTCGCAGACGTTTTGCAGCAGCAGTCGCTTCACGT
TCGCTCGCGTATCGGTGATTCATTCTGCTAACCAGTAAGGCAACCCCGCCAGCCTAGCCGGGTCCTCAAC
GACAGGAGCACGATCATGCGCACCCGTGGGGCCGCCATGCCGGCGATAATGGCCTGCTTCTCGCCGAAAC
GTTTGGTGGCGGGACCAGTGACGAAGGCTTGAGCGAGGGCGTGCAAGATTCCGAATACCGCAAGCGACAG
GCCGATCATCGTCGCGCTCCAGCGAAAGCGGTCCTCGCCGAAAATGACCCAGAGCGCTGCCGGCACCTGT
CCTACGAGTTGCATGATAAAGAAGACAGTCATAAGTGCGGCGACGATAGTCATGCCCCGCGCCCACCGGA
AGGAGCTGACTGGGTTGAAGGCTCTCAAGGGCATCGGTCGAGATCCCGGTGCCTAATGAGTGAGCTAACT
TACATTAATTGCGTTGCGCTCACTGCCCGCTTTCCAGTCGGGAAACCTGTCGTGCCAGCTGCATTAATGA
ATCGGCCAACGCGCGGGGAGAGGCGGTTTGCGTATTGGGCGCCAGGGTGGTTTTTCTTTTCACCAGTGAG
ACGGGCAACAGCTGATTGCCCTTCACCGCCTGGCCCTGAGAGAGTTGCAGCAAGCGGTCCACGCTGGTTT
GCCCCAGCAGGCGAAAATCCTGTTTGATGGTGGTTAACGGCGGGATATAACATGAGCTGTCTTCGGTATC
GTCGTATCCCACTACCGAGATGTCCGCACCAACGCGCAGCCCGGACTCGGTAATGGCGCGCATTGCGCCC
AGCGCCATCTGATCGTTGGCAACCAGCATCGCAGTGGGAACGATGCCCTCATTCAGCATTTGCATGGTTT
GTTGAAAACCGGACATGGCACTCCAGTCGCCTTCCCGTTCCGCTATCGGCTGAATTTGATTGCGAGTGAG
ATATTTATGCCAGCCAGCCAGACGCAGACGCGCCGAGACAGAACTTAATGGGCCCGCTAACAGCGCGATT
TGCTGGTGACCCAATGCGACCAGATGCTCCACGCCCAGTCGCGTACCGTCTTCATGGGAGAAAATAATAC
TGTTGATGGGTGTCTGGTCAGAGACATCAAGAAATAACGCCGGAACATTAGTGCAGGCAGCTTCCACAGC
AATGGCATCCTGGTCATCCAGCGGATAGTTAATGATCAGCCCACTGACGCGTTGCGCGAGAAGATTGTGC
ACCGCCGCTTTACAGGCTTCGACGCCGCTTCGTTCTACCATCGACACCACCACGCTGGCACCCAGTTGAT
CGGCGCGAGATTTAATCGCCGCGACAATTTGCGACGGCGCGTGCAGGGCCAGACTGGAGGTGGCAACGCC
AATCAGCAACGACTGTTTGCCCGCCAGTTGTTGTGCCACGCGGTTGGGAATGTAATTCAGCTCCGCCATC
GCCGCTTCCACTTTTTCCCGCGTTTTCGCAGAAACGTGGCTGGCCTGGTTCACCACGCGGGAAACGGTCT
GATAAGAGACACCGGCATACTCTGCGACATCGTATAACGTTACTGGTTTCACATTCACCACCCTGAATTG
ACTCTCTTCCGGGCGCTATCATGCCATACCGCGAAAGGTTTTGCGCCATTCGATGGTGTCCGGGATCTCG
ACGCTCTCCCTTATGCGACTCCTGCATTAGGAAGCAGCCCAGTAGTAGGTTGAGGCCGTTGAGCACCGCC
GCCGCAAGGAATGGTGCATGCAAGGAGATGGCGCCCAACAGTCCCCCGGCCACGGGGCCTGCCACCATAC
CCACGCCGAAACAAGCGCTCATGAGCCCGAAGTGGCGAGCCCGATCTTCCCCATCGGTGATGTCGGCGAT
ATAGGCGCCAGCAACCGCACCTGTGGCGCCGGTGATGCCGGCCACGATGCGTCCGGCGTAGAGGATCGAG
ATCGATCTCGATCCCGCGAAATTAATACGACTCACTATAGGGGAATTGTGAGCGGATAACAATTCC
