>Addgene plasmid #165089 | pET30a-SARS-CoV2-ORF8 | depositor partial sequence | sequence record 320706 | SARS-CoV2-ORF8
ATGAAGTTCCTGGTGTTTCTGGGTATCATTACCACCGTTGCGGCGTTCCACCAGGAGTGCAGCCTGCAAA
GCTGCACCCAGCACCAACCGTACGTGGTTGACGATCCGTGCCCGATCCACTTTTACAGCAAGTGGTATAT
TCGTGTGGGTGCGCGTAAAAGCGCGCCGCTGATCGAGCTGTGCGTTGATGAAGCGGGTAGCAAGAGCCCG
ATTCAGTACATCGACATTGGCAACTATACCGTGAGCTGCCTGCCGTTCACCATCAACTGCCAAGAACCGA
AACTGGGTAGCCTGGTGGTTCGTTGCAGCTTCTACGAGGACTTTCTGGAATATCACGATGTTCGTGTGGT
TCTGGACTTTATTTAA
